>Addgene plasmid #157436 | pD649-HAsp-SIGLEC12-COMP5AP-AviTag-9xHis | depositor full sequence | sequence record 303981 | Full Sequence
TTTCAATATTATTGAAGCATTTATCAGGGTTATTGTCTCATGAGCGGATACATATTTGAATGTATTTAGA
AAAATAAACAAATAGGGGTCAGTGTTACAACCAATTAACCAATTCTGAACATTATCGCGAGCCCATTTAT
ACCTGAATATGGCTCATAACACCCCTTGCTCATGACCAAAATCCCTTAACGTGAGTTACGCGCGCGTCGT
TCCACTGAGCGTCAGACCCCGTAGAAAAGATCAAAGGATCTTCTTGAGATCCTTTTTTTCTGCGCGTAAT
CTGCTGCTTGCAAACAAAAAAACCACCGCTACCAGCGGTGGTTTGTTTGCCGGATCAAGAGCTACCAACT
CTTTTTCCGAAGGTAACTGGCTTCAGCAGAGCGCAGATACCAAATACTGTTCTTCTAGTGTAGCCGTAGT
TAGCCCACCACTTCAAGAACTCTGTAGCACCGCCTACATACCTCGCTCTGCTAATCCTGTTACCAGTGGC
TGCTGCCAGTGGCGATAAGTCGTGTCTTACCGGGTTGGACTCAAGACGATAGTTACCGGATAAGGCGCAG
CGGTCGGGCTGAACGGGGGGTTCGTGCACACAGCCCAGCTTGGAGCGAACGACCTACACCGAACTGAGAT
ACCTACAGCGTGAGCTATGAGAAAGCGCCACGCTTCCCGAAGGGAGAAAGGCGGACAGGTATCCGGTAAG
CGGCAGGGTCGGAACAGGAGAGCGCACGAGGGAGCTTCCAGGGGGAAACGCCTGGTATCTTTATAGTCCT
GTCGGGTTTCGCCACCTCTGACTTGAGCGTCGATTTTTGTGATGCTCGTCAGGGGGGCGGAGCCTATGGA
AAAACGCCAGCAACGCGGCCTTTTTACGGTTCCTGGCCTTTTGCTGGCCTTTTGCTCACATGTTCTTTCC
TGCGTTATCCCCTGATTCTGTGGATAACCGTATTACCGCCTTTGAGTGAGCTGATACCGCTCGCCGCAGC
CGAACGACCGAGCGCAGCGAGTCAGTGAGCGAGGAAGCGGAAGGCGAGAGTAGGGAACTGCCAGGCATCA
AACTAAGCAGAAGGCCCCTGACGGATGGCCTTTTTGCGTTTCTACAAACTCTTTCTGTGTTGTAAAACGA
CGGCCAGTCTTAAGCTCGGGCCCCCTGGGCGGTTCTGATAACGAGTAATCGTTAATCCGCAAATAACGTA
AAAACCCGCTTCGGCGGGTTTTTTTATGGGGGGAGTTTAGGGAAAGAGCATTTGTCAGAATATTTAAGGG
CGCCTGTCACTTTGCTTGATATATGAGAATTATTTAACCTTATAAATGAGAAAAAAGCAACGCACTTTAA
ATAAGATACGTTGCTTTTTCGATTGATGAACACCTATAATTAAACTATTCATCTATTATTTATGATTTTT
TGTATATACAATATTTCTAGTTTGTTAAAGAGAATTAAGAAAATAAATCTCGAAAATAATAAAGGGAAAA
TCAGTTTTTGATATCAAAATTATACATGTCAACGATAATACAAAATATAATACAAACTATAAGATGTTAT
CAGTATTTATTATCATTTAGAATAAATTTTGTGTCGCCCTTAATTGTGAGCGGATAACAATTACGAGCTT
CATGCACAGTGGCGTTGACTCAATATTGGCCATTAGCCATATTATTCATTGGTTATATAGCATAAATCAA
TATTGGCTATTGGCCATTGCATACGTTGTATCTATATCATAATATGTACATTTATATTGGCTCATGTCCA
ATATGACCGCCATGTTGGCATTGATTATTGACTAGTTATTAATAGTAATCAATTACGGGGTCATTAGTTC
ATAGCCCATATATGGAGTTCCGCGTTACATAACTTACGGTAAATGGCCCGCCTGGCTGACCGCCCAACGA
CCCCCGCCCATTGACGTCAATAATGACGTATGTTCCCATAGTAACGCCAATAGGGACTTTCCATTGACGT
CAATGGGTGGAGTATTTACGGTAAACTGCCCACTTGGCAGTACATCAAGTGTATCATATGCCAAGTACGC
CCCCTATTGACGTCAATGACGGTAAATGGCCCGCCTGGCATTATGCCCAGTACATGACCTTATGGGACTT
TCCTACTTGGCAGTACATCTACGTATTAGTCATCGCTATTACCATGGTGATGCGGTTTTGGCAGTACATC
AATGGGCGTGGATAGCGGTTTGACTCACGGGGATTTCCAAGTCTCCACCCCATTGACGTCAATGGGAGTT
TGTTTTGGCACCAAAATCAACGGGACTTTCCAAAATGTCGTAACAACTCCGCCCCATTGACGCAAATGGG
CGGTAGGCGTGTACGGTGGGAGGTCTATATAAGCAGAGCTCGTTTAGTGAACCGTCAGATCGCCTGGAGA
CGCCATCCACGCTGTTTTGACCTCCATAGAAGACACCGGGACCGATCCAGCCTCCGCGGCCGGGAACGGT
GCATTGGAACGCGGATTCCCCGTGCCAAGAGTGACGTAAGTACCGCCTATAGAGTCTATAGGCCCACCCC
CTTGGCTTCGTTAGAACGCGGCTACAATTAATACATAACCTTATGTATCATACACATACGATTTAGGTGA
CACTATAGAATAACATCCACTTTGCCTTTCTCTCCACAGGTGTCCACTCCCAGGTCCAACTGCACCTCGG
TTCTATCGAAAACGCGCCTGCTAGCGCCACCATGAAGACCATCATTGCCCTGAGCTACATCTTCTGCCTG
GTGTTCGCTGCGGCCGCCAAAGAGCAGAAGGATTACCTGCTGACCATGCAGAAAAGCGTGACCGTGCAAG
AGGGCCTGTGTGTGTCCGTGCTGTGCAGCTTCAGCTACCCTCAGAATGGCTGGACAGCCTCTGATCCTGT
GCACGGCTATTGGTTCAGAGCCGGCGACCACGTGTCCAGAAATATCCCCGTGGCCACCAACAATCCCGCC
AGAGCTGTGCAAGAAGAGACACGGGACAGATTCCATCTGCTGGGCGATCCCCAGAACAAGGACTGCACCC
TGAGCATCAGAGACACCAGAGAATCCGATGCCGGCACCTACGTGTTCTGCGTGGAAAGGGGCAACATGAA
GTGGAACTATAAGTACGACCAGCTGAGCGTGAACGTGACCGCCTCTCAAGACCTGCTGAGCCGGTATAGA
CTGGAAGTGCCTGAGTCCGTCACAGTCCAAGAGGGACTCTGTGTCAGCGTGCCCTGTAGCGTGCTGTACC
CTCACTACAATTGGACCGCCAGCTCTCCTGTGTACGGCAGCTGGTTTAAAGAGGGCGCCGACATTCCTTG
GGACATTCCAGTGGCCACAAACACCCCTAGCGGCAAGGTTCAAGAGGACACCCACGGCAGATTTCTGCTG
CTCGGAGATCCTCAGACCAACAACTGCAGCCTGTCCATCAGGGACGCCAGAAAGGGCGACAGCGGCAAGT
ACTACTTCCAAGTGGAACGGGGCTCCCGCAAGTGGAATTACATCTACGACAAGCTGTCTGTGCACGTGAC
AGCCCTGACACACATGCCCACCTTTAGCATCCCTGGCACACTGGAAAGCGGACACCCTAGAAATCTGACC
TGTTCCGTGCCTTGGGCCTGTGAACAGGGCACCCCTCCTACAATCACATGGATGGGAGCCAGCGTGTCCT
CTCTGGACCCTACCATCACCAGATCCTCCATGCTGAGCCTGATTCCTCAGCCTCAGGATCACGGCACCAG
CCTGACTTGTCAAGTTACACTTCCTGGCGCTGGCGTGACCATGACCAGAGCCGTCAGACTGAACATCAGC
TATCCTCCACAGAACCTCACCATGACCGTGTTCCAAGGCGACGGCACAGCCAGCACAACACTGAGAAATG
GCTCTGCTCTGAGCGTGCTGGAAGGCCAGTCTCTGCATCTCGTGTGCGCCGTGGATAGCAATCCTCCTGC
CAGACTGAGCTGGACATGGGGCAGTCTGACACTGAGCCCTAGCCAGTCTAGCAACCTGGGAGTGCTGGAA
CTGCCCAGAGTGCATGTGAAGGACGAGGGCGAGTTCACCTGTAGAGCCCAGAATCCTCTGGGCTCCCAGC
ACATCTCACTGTCCCTGAGCCTGCAGAACGAGTACACCGGCAAGATGAGGCCTATCAGCGGAGTGACACT
CGGCGCTGGCGCGCCGGAAGATCAAGTTGATCCAAGATTGATTGATGGCAAGGGCGGATCTCTGGAGGTG
CTGTTCCAGGGACCAGGCGGAAGCGGCAATCCCGGCGGCGATCTGGCCCCCCAGATGCTGCGCGAGCTGC
AGGAGACCAATGCCGCCCTGCAGGACGTGCGCGAGCTGCTGCGCCACCGCGTGAAGGAGATCACCTTCCT
GAAGAACACCGTGATGGAGTGCGACGCCTGCGGTATGCAGCCCTCTAGAGGCTCCGGCTCCATCATCCCA
GTTGAGGAGGAGAACCCGGACTTCTGGAACCGCGAGGCAGCCGAGGCCCTGGGTGCCGCCAAGAAGCTGC
AGCCTGCACAGACAGCCGCCAAGAACCTCATCATCTTCCTGGGCGATGGGATGGGGGTGTCTACGGTGAC
AGCTGCCAGGATCCTAAAAGGGCAGAAGAAGGACAAACTGGGGCCTGAGATACCCCTGGCCATGGACCGC
TTCCCATATGTGGCTCTGTCCAAGACATACAATGTAGACAAACATGTGCCAGACAGTGGAGCCACAGCCA
CGGCCTACCTGTGCGGGGTCAAGGGCAACTTCCAGACCATTGGCTTGAGTGCAGCCGCCCGCTTTAACCA
GTGCAACACGACACGCGGCAACGAGGTCATCTCCGTGATGAATCGGGCCAAGAAAGCAGGGAAGTCAGTG
GGAGTGGTAACCACCACACGAGTGCAGCACGCCTCGCCAGCCGGCACCTACGCCCACACGGTGAACCGCA
ACTGGTACTCGGACGCCGACGTGCCTGCCTCGGCCCGCCAGGAGGGGTGCCAGGACATCGCTACGCAGCT
CATCTCCAACATGGACATTGACGTGATCCTAGGTGGAGGCCGAAAGTACATGTTTCGCATGGGAACCCCA
GACCCTGAGTACCCAGATGACTACAGCCAAGGTGGGACCAGGCTGGACGGGAAGAATCTGGTGCAGGAAT
GGCTGGCGAAGCGCCAGGGTGCCCGGTATGTGTGGAACCGCACTGAGCTCATGCAGGCTTCCCTGGACCC
GTCTGTGACCCATCTCATGGGTCTCTTTGAGCCTGGAGACATGAAATACGAGATCCACCGAGACTCCACA
CTGGACCCCTCCCTGATGGAGATGACAGAGGCTGCCCTGCGCCTGCTGAGCAGGAACCCCCGCGGCTTCT
TCCTCTTCGTGGAGGGTGGTCGCATCGACCATGGTCATCATGAAAGCAGGGCTTACCGGGCACTGACTGA
GACGATCATGTTCGACGACGCCATTGAGAGGGCGGGCCAGCTCACCAGCGAGGAGGACACGCTGAGCCTC
GTCACTGCCGACCACTCCCACGTCTTCTCCTTCGGAGGCTACCCCCTGCGAGGGAGCTCCATCTTCGGGC
TGGCCCCTGGCAAGGCCCGGGACAGGAAGGCCTACACGGTCCTCCTATACGGAAACGGTCCAGGCTATGT
GCTCAAGGACGGCGCCCGGCCGGATGTTACCGAGAGCGAGAGCGGGAGCCCCGAGTATCGGCAGCAGTCA
GCAGTGCCCCTGGACGAAGAGACCCACGCAGGCGAGGACGTGGCGGTGTTCGCGCGCGGCCCGCAGGCGC
ACCTGGTTCACGGCGTGCAGGAGCAGACCTTCATAGCGCACGTCATGGCCTTCGCCGCCTGCCTGGAGCC
CTACACCGCCTGCGACCTGGCGCCCCCCGCCGGCACCACCGACGCCGCGCACCCGGGTGGCGGAGGACTG
AACGACATCTTCGAGGCTCAGAAAATCGAATGGCACGAACATCACCATCACCATCACCATCACCATTAAG
GCCGGCCTGTAGTCACTGGCACAACGCGTTACCCGGTAAGCCAATCGGGTATACACGGTCGTCATACTGC
AGACAGGGTTCTTCTACTTTGCAAGATAGTCTTGAGTAGTAAAATAAATAGATAGAGAAAATCAGCCTCG
ACTGTGCCTTCTAGTTGCCAGCCATCTGTTGTTTGCCCCTCCCCCGTGCCTTCCTTGACCCTGGAAGGTG
CCACTCCCACTGTCCTTTCCTAATAAAATGAGGAAATTGCATCACAACACTCAACCCTATCTCGGTCTAT
TCTTTTGATTTATAAGGGATTTTGCCGATTTCGGCCTATTGGTTAAAAAATGAGCTGATTTAACAAAAAT
TTAACGCGAATTAATTCTGTGGAATGTGTGTCAGTTAGGGTGTGGAAAGTCCCCAGGCTCCCCAGCAGGC
AGAAGTATGCAAAGCATGCATCTCAATTAGTCAGCAACCAGGTGTGGAAAGTCCCCAGGCTCCCCAGCAG
GCAGAAGTATGCAAAGCATGCATCTCAATTAGTCAGCAACCATAGTCCCGCCCCTAACTCCGCCCATCCC
GCCCCTAACTCCGCCCAGTTCCGCCCATTCTCCGCCCCATGGCTGACTAATTTTTTTTATTTATGCAGAG
GCCGAGGCCGCCTCTGCCTCTGAGCTATTCCAGAAGTAGTGAGGAGGCTTTTTTGGAGGCCTAGGCTTTT
GCAAAAAGCTCCCGGGAGCTTGTATATCCATTTTCGGATCTGATCAGCACGTGTTGACAATTAATCATCG
GCATAGTATATCGGCATAGTATAATACGACAAGGTGAGGAACTAAACCATGACCGAGTACAAGCCCACGG
TGCGCCTCGCCACCCGCGACGACGTCCCCAGGGCCGTACGCACCCTCGCCGCCGCGTTCGCCGACTACCC
CGCCACGCGCCACACCGTCGATCCGGACCGCCACATCGAGCGGGTCACCGAGCTGCAAGAACTCTTCCTC
ACGCGCGTCGGGCTCGACATCGGCAAGGTGTGGGTCGCGGACGACGGCGCCGCGGTGGCGGTCTGGACCA
CGCCGGAGAGCGTCGAAGCGGGGGCGGTGTTCGCCGAGATCGGCCCGCGCATGGCCGAGTTGAGCGGTTC
CCGGCTGGCCGCGCAGCAACAGATGGAAGGCCTCCTGGCGCCGCACCGGCCCAAGGAGCCCGCGTGGTTC
CTGGCCACCGTCGGCGTCTCGCCCGACCACCAGGGCAAGGGTCTGGGCAGCGCCGTCGTGCTCCCCGGAG
TGGAGGCGGCCGAGCGCGCCGGGGTGCCCGCCTTCCTGGAGACATCCGCGCCCCGCAACCTCCCCTTCTA
CGAGCGGCTCGGCTTCACCGTCACCGCCGACGTCGAGGTGCCCGAAGGACCGCGCACCTGGTGCATGACC
CGCAAGCCCGGTGCCTGACACGTGCTACGAGATTTCGATTCCACCGCCGCCTTCTATGAAAGGTTGGGCT
TCGGAATCGTTTTCCGGGACGCCGGCTGGATGATCCTCCAGCGCGGGGATCTCATGCTGGAGTTCTTCGC
CCACCCCAACTTGTTTATTGCAGCTTATAATGGTTACAAATAAAGCAATAGCATCACAAATTTCACAAAT
AAAGCATTTTTTTCACTGCATTCTAGTTGTGGTTTGTCCAAACTCATCAATGTATCTTATCATGTCTGTA
TACCGTCGACCTCTAGCTAGAGCTTGGCGTAATCATGGTCATTACCAATGCTTAATCAGTGAGGCACCTA
TCTCAGCGATCTGTCTATTTCGTTCATCCATAGTTGCCTGACTCCCCGTCGTGTAGATAACTACGATACG
GGAGGGCTTACCATCTGGCCCCAGCGCTGCGATGATACCGCGAGAACCACGCTCACCGGCTCCGGATTTA
TCAGCAATAAACCAGCCAGCCGGAAGGGCCGAGCGCAGAAGTGGTCCTGCAACTTTATCCGCCTCCATCC
AGTCTATTAATTGTTGCCGGGAAGCTAGAGTAAGTAGTTCGCCAGTTAATAGTTTGCGCAACGTTGTTGC
CATCGCTACAGGCATCGTGGTGTCACGCTCGTCGTTTGGTATGGCTTCATTCAGCTCCGGTTCCCAACGA
TCAAGGCGAGTTACATGATCCCCCATGTTGTGCAAAAAAGCGGTTAGCTCCTTCGGTCCTCCGATCGTTG
TCAGAAGTAAGTTGGCCGCAGTGTTATCACTCATGGTTATGGCAGCACTGCATAATTCTCTTACTGTCAT
GCCATCCGTAAGATGCTTTTCTGTGACTGGTGAGTACTCAACCAAGTCATTCTGAGAATAGTGTATGCGG
CGACCGAGTTGCTCTTGCCCGGCGTCAATACGGGATAATACCGCGCCACATAGCAGAACTTTAAAAGTGC
TCATCATTGGAAAACGTTCTTCGGGGCGAAAACTCTCAAGGATCTTACCGCTGTTGAGATCCAGTTCGAT
GTAACCCACTCGTGCACCCAACTGATCTTCAGCATCTTTTACTTTCACCAGCGTTTCTGGGTGAGCAAAA
ACAGGAAGGCAAAATGCCGCAAAAAAGGGAATAAGGGCGACACGGAAATGTTGAATACTCATATTCTTCC
TT
Features (pLannotate 1.2.2; 24 found; start..end, strand, type, name):
    119..143     -  CDS            KanR (fragment): aminoglycoside phosphotransferase; aph(3')-Ia; confers resistance to kanamycin
    254..842     +  rep_origin     ori: high-copy-number ColE1/pMB1/pBR322/pUC origin of replication
   1067..1084    +  terminator     rrnB T2 terminator (fragment): transcription terminator T2 from the E. coli rrnB gene
   1109..1128    -  CDS            lacZα (fragment): LacZα fragment of β-galactosidase; lacZ fragment
   1584..1600    +  protein_bind   lac operator: The lac repressor binds to the lac operator to inhibit transcription in E. coli. This inhibition can be relieved by adding lactose or isopropyl-β-D-thiogalactopyranoside (IPTG). lac repressor encoded by lacI
   1843..2146    +  enhancer       CMV enhancer: human cytomegalovirus immediate early enhancer
   2147..2350    +  promoter       CMV promoter: human cytomegalovirus (CMV) immediate early promoter
   2486..2529    +  intron         CMV intron (fragment): modified intron A from human cytomegalovirus
   2581..2599    +  promoter       SP6 promoter: promoter for bacteriophage SP6 RNA polymerase
   2603..2640    +  CDS            IgH signal sequence (fragment): signal sequence from the mouse immunoglobulin heavy chain variable region
   2746..4137    +  CDS            SIGLEC12 (fragment): SIG12_HUMAN - Also known as SIGLECL1, SLG. Experimental evidence at protein level: Swiss-Prot protein existence level 1. Putative adhesion molecule that mediates sialic-acid dependent binding to cells. The sialic acid recognition site may be masked by cis interactions with sialic acids on the same cell surface. From Homo sapiens (Human).
   4234..4413    +  CDS            Comp (fragment): COMP_RAT - Experimental evidence at protein level: Swiss-Prot protein existence level 1. May play a role in the structural integrity of cartilage via its interaction with other extracellular matrix proteins such as the collagens and fibronectin. Can mediate the interaction of chondrocytes with the cartilage extracellular matrix through interaction with cell surface integrin receptors. Could play a role in the pathogenesis of osteoarthritis. Potent suppressor of apoptosis in both primary chondrocytes and transformed cells. Suppresses apoptosis by blocking the activation of caspase-3 and by indu
   4401..5853    +  CDS            SEAP (fragment): secreted alkaline phosphatase from human placenta The natural enzyme has a C-terminal transmembrane sequence that is replaced by a GPI anchor.
   5878..5919    +  CDS            AviTag™ (fragment): peptide tag that allows for enzymatic biotinylation
   5923..5946    +  CDS            8xHis: 8xHis affinity tag
   6092..6203    +  polyA_signal   bGH poly(A) signal: bovine growth hormone polyadenylation signal
   6204..6312    +  rep_origin     f1 ori (fragment): f1 bacteriophage origin of replication; arrow indicates direction of (+) strand synthesis
   6326..6655    +  promoter       SV40 promoter: SV40 enhancer and early promoter
   6703..6750    +  promoter       EM7 promoter: synthetic bacterial promoter&nbsp
   6769..7368    +  CDS            PuroR (fragment): puromycin N-acetyltransferase; pac from Streptomyces; confers resistance to puromycin
   7378..7503    +  CDS            ble (fragment): BLE_KLEPN - Experimental evidence at protein level: Swiss-Prot protein existence level 1. Binding protein with a strong affinity to the bleomycin family of antibiotics. Binds to CL990; an antimitotic-antibiotic compound. From Klebsiella pneumoniae.
   7498..7619    +  polyA_signal   SV40 poly(A) signal: SV40 polyadenylation signal
   7672..8532    -  CDS            AmpR: β-lactamase; bla; confers resistance to ampicillin, carbenicillin, and related antibiotics
   8535..89      -  promoter       AmpR promoter (fragment) (across the origin): bla
