[The description below was written by a language model from this plasmid's Addgene catalogue record and pLannotate feature annotations shown in this document.]
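Description:
pD649-HAsp-SIGLEC12-COMP5AP-AviTag-9xHis is a mammalian expression plasmid on the pD649 backbone, built to produce the extracellular domain of human SIGLEC12 as a secreted, tagged fusion protein. It is maintained in E. coli as a high-copy plasmid through a ColE1/pUC-type origin and selected with ampicillin via the bla gene. The feature table also shows an SV40 early promoter/EM7 promoter unit driving a puromycin N-acetyltransferase coding sequence, followed by a short ble fragment and an SV40 polyadenylation signal. This would allow puromycin selection in mammalian cells, although the record does not describe that use. Small annotated remnants (KanR, lacZα, rrnB T2, f1 ori fragments) appear to be backbone leftovers rather than functional parts.

The expression cassette uses the CMV immediate-early enhancer and promoter with a CMV intron A fragment. An SP6 promoter lies just upstream of the open reading frame and also serves as a sequencing primer site. The reading frame begins with a signal peptide: the name indicates an HA-derived leader ("HAsp"), whereas the automated annotation labels a fragment here as an IgH signal sequence. The roughly 1.4 kb SIGLEC12 ectodomain follows, inserted between retained NotI and AscI sites. Downstream, on the backbone, come a segment of rat cartilage oligomeric matrix protein (COMP), human placental alkaline phosphatase, an AviTag for enzymatic biotinylation and a polyhistidine tag (9xHis by name, annotated as 8xHis), ending in a bGH polyadenylation signal. The COMP segment is known as a pentamerising coiled coil, so the fusion should be a multivalent, higher-avidity protein, with alkaline phosphatase as an enzymatic readout. The associated work is a screen of interactions among human IgSF cell-surface proteins. The depositor notes that some plasmids in the collection may carry an IS4-like transposase insertion upstream of the CMV promoter, though none is annotated here.
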