Addgene plasmid #157436: pD649-HAsp-SIGLEC12-COMP5AP-AviTag-9xHis
Purpose: Mammalian expression of cell-surface protein extracellular domain fused to COMP5AP-AviTag-9xHis. Protein is secreted from cells.
Depositing lab: Chris Garcia. Depositing organization: Stanford University. Publication: A Human IgSF Cell-Surface Interactome Reveals a Complex Network of Protein-Protein Interactions. Wojtowicz WM, Vielmetter J, Fernandes RA, Siepe DH, Eastman CL, Chisholm GB, Cox S, Klock H, Anderson PW, Rue SM, Miller JJ, Glaser SM, Bragstad ML, Vance J, Lam AW, Lesley SA, Zinn K, Garcia KC. Cell. 2020 Aug 20;182(4):1027-1043.e17. doi: 10.1016/j.cell.2020.07.025. PubMed 32822567.
Backbone
  Vector backbone: pD649
  Backbone size w/o insert (bp): 7153
  Vector type: Mammalian Expression
Growth in bacteria
  Bacterial resistance: Ampicillin, 100 μg/mL
  Growth temperature: 37°C
  Growth strain: DH5alpha
  Copy number: High Copy
Gene/Insert
  Gene/Insert name: SIGLEC12 (alt name: SIG12)
  Species: H. sapiens (human)
  Insert size (bp): 1389
  Entrez Gene: SIGLEC12 (a.k.a. UNQ9215/PRO34042, S2V, SIGLECL1, SLG, Siglec-XII)
  Promoter: CMV/SP6
  Tag / fusion protein: COMP5AP-AviTag-9xHis (C terminal on backbone)
  Cloning method: Restriction Enzyme; 5′ cloning site GCGGCCGC (not destroyed); 3′ cloning site GGCGCGCC (not destroyed)
  Sequencing primers: 5′ ATTTAGGTGACACTATAG; 3′ CGTCGCACTCCATCACGGTG
Resource information
  A portion of this plasmid was derived from a plasmid made by: synthesis by ThermoFisher
Terms and licenses: Academic/Nonprofit Terms; Industry Terms: Not Available to Industry
Depositor comments: Some plasmids in this collection may have an IS4-like element ISVsa5 family transposase upstream of the CMV promoter.
How to cite: pD649-HAsp-SIGLEC12-COMP5AP-AviTag-9xHis was a gift from Chris Garcia (Addgene plasmid # 157436 ; http://n2t.net/addgene:157436 ; RRID:Addgene_157436)
