>Addgene plasmid #157436 | pD649-HAsp-SIGLEC12-COMP5AP-AviTag-9xHis | depositor partial sequence | sequence record 303982 | insert (extracellular domain)
AAAGAGCAGAAGGATTACCTGCTGACCATGCAGAAAAGCGTGACCGTGCAAGAGGGCCTGTGTGTGTCCG
TGCTGTGCAGCTTCAGCTACCCTCAGAATGGCTGGACAGCCTCTGATCCTGTGCACGGCTATTGGTTCAG
AGCCGGCGACCACGTGTCCAGAAATATCCCCGTGGCCACCAACAATCCCGCCAGAGCTGTGCAAGAAGAG
ACACGGGACAGATTCCATCTGCTGGGCGATCCCCAGAACAAGGACTGCACCCTGAGCATCAGAGACACCA
GAGAATCCGATGCCGGCACCTACGTGTTCTGCGTGGAAAGGGGCAACATGAAGTGGAACTATAAGTACGA
CCAGCTGAGCGTGAACGTGACCGCCTCTCAAGACCTGCTGAGCCGGTATAGACTGGAAGTGCCTGAGTCC
GTCACAGTCCAAGAGGGACTCTGTGTCAGCGTGCCCTGTAGCGTGCTGTACCCTCACTACAATTGGACCG
CCAGCTCTCCTGTGTACGGCAGCTGGTTTAAAGAGGGCGCCGACATTCCTTGGGACATTCCAGTGGCCAC
AAACACCCCTAGCGGCAAGGTTCAAGAGGACACCCACGGCAGATTTCTGCTGCTCGGAGATCCTCAGACC
AACAACTGCAGCCTGTCCATCAGGGACGCCAGAAAGGGCGACAGCGGCAAGTACTACTTCCAAGTGGAAC
GGGGCTCCCGCAAGTGGAATTACATCTACGACAAGCTGTCTGTGCACGTGACAGCCCTGACACACATGCC
CACCTTTAGCATCCCTGGCACACTGGAAAGCGGACACCCTAGAAATCTGACCTGTTCCGTGCCTTGGGCC
TGTGAACAGGGCACCCCTCCTACAATCACATGGATGGGAGCCAGCGTGTCCTCTCTGGACCCTACCATCA
CCAGATCCTCCATGCTGAGCCTGATTCCTCAGCCTCAGGATCACGGCACCAGCCTGACTTGTCAAGTTAC
ACTTCCTGGCGCTGGCGTGACCATGACCAGAGCCGTCAGACTGAACATCAGCTATCCTCCACAGAACCTC
ACCATGACCGTGTTCCAAGGCGACGGCACAGCCAGCACAACACTGAGAAATGGCTCTGCTCTGAGCGTGC
TGGAAGGCCAGTCTCTGCATCTCGTGTGCGCCGTGGATAGCAATCCTCCTGCCAGACTGAGCTGGACATG
GGGCAGTCTGACACTGAGCCCTAGCCAGTCTAGCAACCTGGGAGTGCTGGAACTGCCCAGAGTGCATGTG
AAGGACGAGGGCGAGTTCACCTGTAGAGCCCAGAATCCTCTGGGCTCCCAGCACATCTCACTGTCCCTGA
GCCTGCAGAACGAGTACACCGGCAAGATGAGGCCTATCAGCGGAGTGACACTCGGCGCT
